Addgene plasmid #71070: pFOSGE_CUS1H02
Purpose: Gateway entry clone
Depositing lab: Alexander Stark. Depositing organization: Research Institute of Molecular Pathology (IMP). Publication: Transcriptional regulators form diverse groups with context-dependent regulatory functions. Stampfel G, Kazmar T, Frank O, Wienerroither S, Reiter F, Stark A. Nature. 2015 Nov 9. doi: 10.1038/nature15545. PubMed 26550828.
Backbone
  Vector backbone: pDONR221
  Backbone manufacturer: Invitrogen
  Backbone size w/o insert (bp): 4762
  Vector type: Gateway entry vector
Growth in bacteria
  Bacterial resistance: Kanamycin, 50 μg/mL
  Growth temperature: 37°C
  Growth strain: DH5alpha
  Copy number: High Copy
Gene/Insert
  Gene/Insert name: Taf11 (alt names: FBgn0011291; CG4079, FBtr0079924)
  Species: D. melanogaster (fly)
  Insert size (bp): 588
  Entrez Gene: Taf11 (a.k.a. CG4079, d30beta, Dmel\CG4079, dTAFII30, dTAFII30 beta, dTAFII30beta, dTAF[[II]]30, dTAF[[II]]30beta, TAF, TAF11, TAF30b, Taf30be)
  Cloning method: Gateway Cloning
  Sequencing primers: 5′ M13-F20; 3′ M13R
Terms and licenses: Academic/Nonprofit Terms; Industry Terms: Not Available to Industry
How to cite: pFOSGE_CUS1H02 was a gift from Alexander Stark (Addgene plasmid # 71070 ; http://n2t.net/addgene:71070 ; RRID:Addgene_71070)
