[The description below was written by a language model from this plasmid's Addgene catalogue record.]
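Description:
pFOSGE_CUS1H02 is a Gateway entry clone built in the commercial pDONR221 donor backbone. It carries the Drosophila melanogaster gene Taf11 (CG4079, also known as dTAFII30beta), a TBP-associated factor subunit of the general transcription factor TFIID. The insert is recorded as 588 bp and corresponds to the annotated transcript FBtr0079924; it was introduced by Gateway recombination cloning. The plasmid is a high-copy bacterial vector selected with kanamycin. No feature table accompanies the record, so the origin of replication and the exact boundaries of the insert are not documented here. Whether the coding sequence retains a stop codon is also not stated.

As an entry clone, the plasmid is not an expression construct. The record lists no promoter, tag or reporter associated with the insert, and pDONR-type entry vectors normally supply none. After the BP reaction that creates such a clone, the insert is expected to sit between attL recombination sites. An LR recombination reaction can then move it in a defined orientation and reading frame into any compatible destination vector, which provides the promoter, fusion partners and host-specific elements. The insert can be verified with standard M13 forward and reverse primers that flank the cloning site.

The associated publication concerns the context-dependent regulatory functions of transcriptional regulators. This suggests the clone belongs to a larger collection of fly transcription factor and cofactor open reading frames prepared for systematic transfer into assay vectors, although the record itself gives the purpose only as a Gateway entry clone.
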