>Addgene plasmid #71070 | pFOSGE_CUS1H02 | depositor partial sequence | sequence record 127012 | insert
ATGGACGAAATCCTCTTTCCCACGCAGCAAAAAAGCAACTCCCTAAGCGACGGCGACGATGTCGACCTGA
AATTCTTCCAGTCGGCCTCCGGCGAGCGGAAGGACAGCGACACCTCGGATCCGGGAAACGATGCGGATCG
TGATGGCAAGGATGCGGATGGGGACAACGACAACAAGAACACGGACGGAGATGGTGACTCTGGCGAGCCG
GCGCACAAAAAGCTCAAGACGAAGAAGGAACTGGAGGAGGAGGAGCGCGAACGAATGCAGGTTCTCGTTT
CCAACTTTACGGAAGAACAGCTGGATCGCTACGAAATGTATCGTCGCTCTGCCTTTCCCAAGGCCGCCGT
CAAGCGTCTAATGCAAACTATCACCGGCTGTTCCGTGTCCCAGAATGTTGTGATAGCCATGTCCGGCATT
GCGAAGGTCTTCGTCGGCGAGGTTGTGGAGGAAGCCCTCGACGTGATGGAGGCCCAAGGTGAATCCGGTG
CCCTGCAGCCCAAATTCATACGAGAGGCAGTGCGACGACTGAGGACCAAGGATCGGATGCCCATAGGCAG
ATACCAGCAGCCCTATTTCAGACTGAAC
