>Addgene plasmid #71070 | pFOSGE_CUS1H02 | addgene partial sequence | sequence record 130919 | M13-F20 5'-TGTAAAACGACGGCCAGT-3'
TATGATTTTATTTTGACTGATAGTGACCTGTTCGTTGCAACAAATTGATGAGCAATGCTTTTTTATAATG
CCAACTTTGTACAAAAAAGCAGGCTTCATGGACGAAATCCTCTTTCCCACGCAGCAAAAAAGCAACTCCC
TAAGCGACGGCGACGATGTCGACCTGAAATTCTTCCAGTCGGCCTCCGGCGAGCGGAAGGACAGCGACAC
CTCGGATCCGGGAAACGATGCGGATCGTGATGGCAAGGATGCGGATGGGGACAACGACAACAAGAACACG
GACGGAGATGGTGACTCTGGCGAGCCGGCGCACAAAAAGCTCAAGACGAAGAAGGAACTGGAGGAGGAGG
AGCGCGAACGAATGCAGGTTCTCGTTTCCAACTTTACGGAAGAACAGCTGGATCGCTACGAAATGTATCG
TCGCTCTGCCTTTCCCAAGGCCGCCGTCAAGCGTCTAATGCAAACTATCACCGGCTGTTCCGTGTCCCAG
AATGTTGTGATAGCCATGTCCGGCATTGCGAAGGTCTTCGTCGGCGAGGTTGTGGAGGAAGCCCTCGACG
TGATGGAGGCCCAAGGTGAATCCGGTGCCCTGCAGCCCAAATTCATACGAGAGGCAGTGCGACGACTGAG
GACCAAGGATCGGATGCCCATAGGCAGATACCAGCAGCCCTATTTCAGACTGAACGACCCAGCTTTCTTG
TACAAAGTTGGCATTATAAGAAAGCATTGCTTATCAATTTGTTGCAACGAACAGGTCACTATCAGTCAAA
ATAAAATCATTATTTGCCATCCAGCTGATATCCCCTATAGTGAGTCGTATTACATGGTCATAGCTGTTTC
CTGGCAGCTCTGGCCCGTGTCTCAAAATCTCTGATGTTACATTGCACAAGATAAAAATATATCATCATGA
ACAATAAAACTGTCTGCTTACATAAACAGTAATACAAGGGGTGTTATGAGCCATATTCAACGGG
