>Addgene plasmid #71070 | pFOSGE_CUS1H02 | addgene partial sequence | sequence record 130920 | M13-Rev 5'-CAGGAAACAGCTATGACC-3'
TCAGCTGGATGGCAAATAATGATTTTATTTTGACTGATAGTGACCTGTTCGTTGCAACAAATTGATAAGC
AATGCTTTCTTATAATGCCAACTTTGTACAAGAAAGCTGGGTCGTTCAGTCTGAAATAGGGCTGCTGGTA
TCTGCCTATGGGCATCCGATCCTTGGTCCTCAGTCGTCGCACTGCCTCTCGTATGAATTTGGGCTGCAGG
GCACCGGATTCACCTTGGGCCTCCATCACGTCGAGGGCTTCCTCCACAACCTCGCCGACGAAGACCTTCG
CAATGCCGGACATGGCTATCACAACATTCTGGGACACGGAACAGCCGGTGATAGTTTGCATTAGACGCTT
GACGGCGGCCTTGGGAAAGGCAGAGCGACGATACATTTCGTAGCGATCCAGCTGTTCTTCCGTAAAGTTG
GAAACGAGAACCTGCATTCGTTCGCGCTCCTCCTCCTCCAGTTCCTTCTTCGTCTTGAGCTTTTTGTGCG
CCGGCTCGCCAGAGTCACCATCTCCGTCCGTGTTCTTGTTGTCGTTGTCCCCATCCGCATCCTTGCCATC
ACGATCCGCATCGTTTCCCGGATCCGAGGTGTCGCTGTCCTTCCGCTCGCCGGAGGCCGACTGGAAGAAT
TTCAGGTCGACATCGTCGCCGTCGCTTAGGGAGTTGCTTTTTTGCTGCGTGGGAAAGAGGATTTCGTCCA
TGAAACCTGCATTTTTTGTACAAAA
